>Addgene plasmid #159806 | pCFJ1360 - Intron GG3 - smu-1 | addgene full sequence | sequence record 317110 | Addgene NGS Result
TCATTTTTAATTTAAAAGGATCTAGGTGAAGATCCTTTTTGATAATCTCATGACCAAAATCCCTTAACGT
GAGTTTTCGTTCCACTGAGCGTCAGACCCCGTAGAAAAGATCAAAGGATCTTCTTGAGATCCTTTTTTTC
TGCGCGTAATCTGCTGCTTGCAAACAAAAAAACCACCGCTACCAGCGGTGGTTTGTTTGCCGGATCAAGA
GCTACCAACTCTTTTTCCGAAGGTAACTGGCTTCAGCAGAGCGCAGATACCAAATACTGTTCTTCTAGTG
TAGCCGTAGTTAGGCCACCACTTCAAGAACTCTGTAGCACCGCCTACATACCTCGCTCTGCTAATCCTGT
TACCAGTGGCTGCTGCCAGTGGCGATAAGTCGTGTCTTACCGGGTTGGACTCAAGACGATAGTTACCGGA
TAAGGCGCAGCGGTCGGGCTGAACGGGGGGTTCGTGCACACAGCCCAGCTTGGAGCGAACGACCTACACC
GAACTGAGATACCTACAGCGTGAGCTATGAGAAAGCGCCACGCTTCCCGAAGGGAGAAAGGCGGACAGGT
ATCCGGTAAGCGGCAGGGTCGGAACAGGAGAGCGCACGAGGGAGCTTCCAGGGGGAAACGCCTGGTATCT
TTATAGTCCTGTCGGGTTTCGCCACCTCTGACTTGAGCGTCGATTTTTGTGATGCTCGTCAGGGGGGCGG
AGCCTATGGAAAAACGCCAGCAACGCGGCCTTTTTACGGTTCCTGGTCTTTTGCTGGCCTTTTGCTCACA
TGTTCTTTCCTGCGTTATCCCCTGATTCTGTGGATAACCGTATTACCGCCTTTGAGTGAGCTGATACCAG
CGGATAACAATTTCACACAGGAAACAGCTATGACCATGATTACGCCAAGCTATCAACTTTGTATAGAAAA
GTTGGTGAATTGTAATACGACTCACTATAGGGCGAATTAATTCGAGCTCGGTACCCAGCTTGCTTGTTCT
TTTTGCAGAAGCTCAGAATAAACGCTCAACTTTGGCAGCAAGTTTGTACAAAAAAGCAGGCTGGTCTCAC
TTTTTTTGAAAAGTGCAGTTTGTAGTCTAATTTTCATTTATTTTCTTTTTAAAAAACGCATCAATTTTTA
AATATTTTGGGACAAAATCCGAAAACTGTACTAATTTGTAGTTTGTAAAATTAAAAAAAAAACGCAAAAA
AATGTTTTCAAAAATGCTTAGAATAAAAATAAAATTTCTAAAAAATTGAACAAAATAAACATTTAAAAAT
TCAAAAAGTTTGAAAAAATGCAAAGTTTTTTAATGCAAAAAATATTTAATGTTTAAACAAATTTAAAAAA
TGTTGTAAGAATATGTTTAGAGACAGTTTTTAAATGTTAAATTGCAAAAAAAAAAAGCAAAAAAAAATTT
GAAAAATGTAACAGAAAATTTTAATTAAAAAAGTCGTGTTTTTTTCAAACCTGCAATTCTTTGTAATTTT
ATTTATAAAGAGAAACAAATCAAATTGTATATTACGAAAAACGATACTAAAATTCGAAAATTTGCGGTTT
TTTGCGTAAAAAATACGGTTCCGTAAAGAGACCACCCAGCTTTCTTGTACAAAGTGGACCAGCCTCAAGA
ACACCCGAATGGAGTCTCTAAGCTACATAATACCAACTTACACTTTACAAAATGTTGTCCCCCAAAATGT
AGCCATTCGTATCTGCTCCTAATAAAAAGAAAGTTTCTTCACATTCTAAAAAAAAAAAAAAAAAAAAAAA
AAAAAAAMCCCCCCCCCCCTGCAGGCATGCATTAATTAAAGGCCATGATGGCCAGCTAGCTTGAGTATTC
TATAGTGTCACCTAAATAGCTTGGCCAACTTTATTATACATAGTTGATAATTCACTGGCCGTCGTTTTAC
AACGTCGTGACTGGGAAAACCCTGGCGTTACCCAACTTAATCGCCTTGCAGCACATCCCCCTTTCGCCAG
CTGGCGTAATAGCGAAGAGGCCCGCACCGATCGCCCTTCCCAACAGTTGCGCAGCCTGAATGGCGAATGG
CGCCTGATGCGGTATTTTCTCCTTACGCATCTGTGCGGTATTTCACACCGCATATGGTGCACTCTCAGTG
CAATCTGCTCTGATGCCGCATAGTTAAGCCAGCCCCGACACCCGCCAACACCCGCTGACGCGCCCTGACG
GGCTTGTCTGCTCCCGGCATCCGCTTACAGACAAGCTGTGACCGTCTCCGGGAGCTGCATGTGTCAGAGG
TTTTCACCGTCATCACCGAAACGCGCGAGACGAAAGGGCCTCGTGATACGCCTATTTTTATAGGTTAATG
TCATGATAATAATGGTTTCTTAGACGTCAGGTGGCACTTTTCGGGGAAATGTGCGCGGAACCCCTATTTG
TTTATTTTTCTAAATACATTCAAATATGTATCCGCTCATGAGACAATAACCCTGATAAATGCTTCAATAA
TATTGAAAAAGGAAGAGTATGAGTATTCAACATTTCCGTGTCGCCCTTATTCCCTTTTTTGCGGCATTTT
GCCTTCCTGTTTTTGCTCACCCAGAAACGCTGGTGAAAGTAAAAGATGCTGAAGATCAGTTGGGTGCACG
AGTGGGTTACATCGAACTGGATCTCAACAGCGGTAAGATCCTTGAGAGTTTTCGCCCCGAAGAACGTTTT
CCAATGATGAGCACTTTTAAAGTTCTGCTATGTGGCGCGGTATTATCCCGTATTGACGCCGGGCAAGAGC
AACTCGGTCGCCGCATACACTATTCTCAGAATGACTTGGTTGAGTACTCACCAGTCACAGAAAAGCATCT
TACGGATGGCATGACAGTAAGAGAATTATGCAGTGCTGCCATAACCATGAGTGATAACACTGCGGCCAAC
TTACTTCTGACAACGATCGGAGGACCGAAGGAGCTAACCGCTTTTTTGCACAACATGGGGGATCATGTAA
CTCGCCTTGATCGTTGGGAACCGGAGCTGAATGAAGCCATACCAAACGACGAGCGTGACACCACGATGCC
TGTAGCAATGGCAACAACGTTGCGCAAACTATTAACTGGCGAACTACTTACTCTAGCTTCCCGGCAACAA
TTAATAGACTGGATGGAGGCGGATAAAGTTGCAGGACCACTTCTGCGCTCGGCCCTTCCGGCTGGCTGGT
TTATTGCTGATAAATCTGGAGCCGGTGAGCGTGGGTCTCGCGGTATCATTGCAGCACTGGGGTCAGATGG
TAAGCCCTCCCGTATCGTAGTTATCTACACGACGGGGAGTCAGGCAACTATGGATGAACGAAATAGACAG
ATCGCTGAGATAGGTGCCTCACTGATTAAGCATTGGTAACTGTCAGACCAAGTTTACTCATATATACTTT
AGATTGATTTAAAACT
Features (pLannotate 1.2.2; 15 found; start..end, strand, type, name):
    124..712     +  rep_origin     ori: high-copy-number ColE1/pMB1/pBR322/pUC origin of replication
    894..914     +  protein_bind   attB4: mutant version of attB; core recombination site for the Gateway® BP reaction BP Clonase™
    923..941     +  promoter       T7 promoter: promoter for bacteriophage T7 RNA polymerase
    949..966     +  misc_feature   MCS (fragment): pUC18/19 multiple cloning site
    973..1015    +  5'UTR          Xenopus globin 5'-UTR: translational enhancer from the 5'-UTR of the major beta-globin gene of Xenopus laevis
   1019..1039    +  protein_bind   attB1: mutant version of attB; core recombination site for the Gateway® BP reaction BP Clonase™
   1577..1597    -  protein_bind   attB2: mutant version of attB; core recombination site for the Gateway® BP reaction BP Clonase™
   1598..1722    +  3'UTR          Xenopus globin 3'-UTR: 3'-UTR of the major beta-globin gene of Xenopus laevis
   1819..1837    -  promoter       SP6 promoter: promoter for bacteriophage SP6 RNA polymerase
   1846..1866    -  protein_bind   attB3: mutant version of attB; core recombination site for the Gateway® BP reaction BP Clonase™
   1870..2027    +  CDS            lacZα (fragment): LacZα fragment of β-galactosidase; lacZ fragment
   2033..2132    -  misc_feature   bom (fragment): basis of mobility region from pBR322
   2234..2269    -  CDS            rop (fragment): Rop protein, which maintains plasmids at low copy number; rop
   2364..2468    +  promoter       AmpR promoter: bla
   2469..3329    +  CDS            AmpR: β-lactamase; bla; confers resistance to ampicillin, carbenicillin, and related antibiotics
