[The description below was written by a language model from this plasmid's Addgene catalogue record and pLannotate feature annotations shown in this document.]
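Description:
pCFJ1360 - Intron GG3 - smu-1 is a small (about 3.4 kb) parts plasmid from a C. elegans transgene-engineering toolkit, catalogued as a worm expression vector built by Gateway cloning in the pDEST R4-R3 backbone. It is maintained in E. coli through a high-copy ColE1/pUC-type origin and selected with ampicillin via the bla (AmpR) gene and its native promoter. Short remnants of lacZα, bom and rop are also detected in the backbone and appear to be non-functional leftovers.

The payload is an intron from the C. elegans gene smu-1 that carries PATCs (periodic A/T clusters), a sequence motif associated with resistance to germline silencing. According to the record, the intron is formatted for Golden Gate assembly, so it can be inserted as a module into a transgene coding sequence, with "GG3" presumably marking its position in an intron series. The flanking Type IIS sites and overhangs are not annotated in the feature table. The automated annotation does not label the intron itself, but an unannotated stretch of roughly 540 bp lies between the attB1 and attB2 sites and is the likely location of the insert. That region is flanked by Xenopus β-globin 5' and 3' UTRs, with a T7 promoter upstream and an inward-facing SP6 promoter downstream, all enclosed by attB4 and attB3 sites left by the multisite Gateway recombination. The record assigns no role to these surrounding elements, and no worm promoter or reporter is annotated.

The plasmid therefore serves as a source of an intron building block rather than as a self-contained expression construct. It is used to design transgenes that stay expressed in the germline, including from simple extrachromosomal arrays.
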