Addgene plasmid #159806: pCFJ1360 - Intron GG3 - smu-1
Purpose: Golden Gate compatible intron with PATCs for reduced germline silencing
Depositing lab: Christian Froekjaer-Jensen. Depositing organization: King Abdullah University of Science and Technology (KAUST). Publication: Engineering rules that minimize germline silencing of transgenes in simple extrachromosomal arrays in C. elegans. Aljohani MD, El Mouridi S, Priyadarshini M, Vargas-Velazquez AM, Frokjaer-Jensen C. Nat Commun. 2020 Dec 9;11(1):6300. doi: 10.1038/s41467-020-19898-0. PubMed 33298957.
Backbone
  Vector backbone: pDEST R4-R3
  Vector type: Worm Expression
Growth in bacteria
  Bacterial resistance: Ampicillin, 100 μg/mL
  Growth temperature: 37°C
  Growth strain: DH5alpha
  Copy number: High Copy
Gene/Insert
  Gene/Insert name: Intron GG3 - smu-1
  Species: C. elegans (nematode)
  Mutation: Not applicable
  Cloning method: Gateway Cloning
Terms and licenses: Academic/Nonprofit Terms; Industry Terms: Not Available to Industry
Depositor comments: See www.wormbuilder.org for more information.
How to cite: pCFJ1360 - Intron GG3 - smu-1 was a gift from Christian Froekjaer-Jensen (Addgene plasmid # 159806 ; http://n2t.net/addgene:159806 ; RRID:Addgene_159806)
